Addgene plasmid #238535: pMSCV-RUNX1-4D
Purpose: Used for overexpression of human RUNX1 in mammalian cells. Contains RUNX1 phosphomimetic mutations.
Depositing lab: Diane Krause. Depositing organization: Yale University. Publication: CDK9 phosphorylates RUNX1 to promote megakaryocytic fate in megakaryocytic-erythroid progenitors. Kwon N, Lu YC, Thompson EN, Mancuso RI, Wang L, Zhang PX, Krause DS. Blood. 2024 Oct 24;144(17):1800-1812. doi: 10.1182/blood.2024023963. PubMed 39102635.
Backbone
  Vector backbone: pMSCV-F-BirA
  Backbone size w/o insert (bp): 5202
  Total vector size (bp): 7709
  Modifications to backbone: Added human RUNX1 driven by MSCV, and Puromycin driven by the PGK promoter
  Vector type: Mammalian Expression, Lentiviral
  Selectable markers: Puromycin
Growth in bacteria
  Bacterial resistance: Ampicillin, 100 μg/mL
  Growth temperature: 37°C
  Growth strain: NEB Stable
  Copy number: Unknown
Gene/Insert 1
  Gene/Insert name: RUNX1
  Species: H. sapiens (human)
  Insert size (bp): 1343
  Mutation: S249D, S266D, T273D, S276D
  GenBank ID: XM_054324894.1
  Entrez Gene: RUNX1 (a.k.a. AML1, AML1-EVI-1, AMLCR1, CBF2alpha, CBFA2, EVI-1, PEBP2aB, PEBP2alpha)
  Promoter: MSCV
  Cloning method: Unknown
  Sequencing primers: 5′ CTGAGCCCAGGCAAGATGAG; 3′ gagcatgcgctttagcagcc
Gene/Insert 2
  Gene/Insert name: Puromycin
  Insert size (bp): 600
  GenBank ID: ON783971.1
  Promoter: PGK
  Cloning method: Unknown
  Sequencing primers: 5′ cggcattctgcacgcttcaa; 3′ aggggttgtgggctctttta
Terms and licenses: Academic/Nonprofit Terms; Industry Terms: Not Available to Industry
How to cite: pMSCV-RUNX1-4D was a gift from Diane Krause (Addgene plasmid # 238535 ; http://n2t.net/addgene:238535 ; RRID:Addgene_238535)
