[The description below was written by a language model from this plasmid's Addgene catalogue record and pLannotate feature annotations shown in this document.]
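Description:
pMSCV-RUNX1-4D is a murine stem cell virus (MSCV)-based retroviral expression plasmid built on the pMSCV-F-BirA backbone for overexpressing a phosphomimetic form of human RUNX1 in mammalian cells. The catalogue lists the vector type as lentiviral. However, the annotated elements are gammaretroviral: MESV/MSCV 5′ and 3′ long terminal repeats, the MESV Ψ packaging signal and a truncated MMLV gag segment lacking its start codon, which extends the packaging region. No lentiviral parts are annotated. In bacteria the roughly 7.7 kb plasmid replicates from a high-copy ColE1/pUC-type origin and is selected with ampicillin through the β-lactamase gene. The small lacI, lacZα, TcR, rop, bom and env fragments appear to be non-functional remnants of earlier cloning steps.

Between the LTRs, the 5′ LTR acts as the MSCV promoter and drives the RUNX1 coding sequence. This sequence is flanked by attB1 and attB2 sites, which suggests Gateway recombination, although the record gives the cloning method as unknown. The insert carries four substitutions, S249D, S266D, T273D and S276D, in which aspartate replaces serine or threonine to mimic constitutive phosphorylation. No epitope tag or fluorescent reporter is annotated. Downstream, a mouse PGK promoter independently expresses puromycin N-acetyltransferase, so transduced or transfected cells can be selected with puromycin.

When packaging functions are supplied in trans, the LTR-flanked cassette can be packaged into virus and stably integrated into target cells. The associated work concerns RUNX1 phosphorylation by CDK9 and megakaryocytic versus erythroid fate in progenitor cells, so the construct is suited to testing the functional effects of phosphorylation at these sites.
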