Features (pLannotate 1.2.2; 21 found; start..end, strand, type, name):
    579..920     +  misc_feature   MESV Ψ: packaging signal of murine embryonic stem cell virus
    987..1403    +  CDS            gag (truncated): truncated Moloney murine leukemia virus (MMLV) gag gene lacking the start codon
   1418..1442    +  protein_bind   attB1: mutant version of attB; recombination site for the Gateway® BP reaction BP Clonase™
   1493..2836    +  CDS            RUNX1: RUNX1_HUMAN - Also known as AML1, CBFA2. Experimental evidence at protein level: Swiss-Prot protein existence level 1. Isoform AML-1L interferes with the transactivation activity of RUNX1. From Homo sapiens (Human).
   2841..2865    -  protein_bind   attB2: mutant version of attB; recombination site for the Gateway® BP reaction BP Clonase™
   2880..3379    +  promoter       PGK promoter: mouse phosphoglycerate kinase 1 promoter
   3400..3999    +  CDS            PuroR: puromycin N-acetyltransferase; pac from Streptomyces alboniger; confers resistance to puromycin
   4099..4613    +  LTR            3' LTR: 3' long terminal repeat from murine embryonic stem cell virus
   4775..4791    -  protein_bind   lac operator: The lac repressor binds to the lac operator to inhibit transcription in E. coli. This inhibition can be relieved by adding lactose or isopropyl-β-D-thiogalactopyranoside (IPTG). lac repressor encoded by lacI
   4799..4829    -  promoter       lac promoter: promoter for the E. coli lac operon
   4844..4865    -  protein_bind   CAP binding site: CAP binding activates transcription in the presence of cAMP. E. coli catabolite activator protein
   4878..4970    -  CDS            lacI (fragment): lac repressor; lacI; The lac repressor binds to the lac operator to inhibit transcription in E. coli. This inhibition can be relieved by adding lactose or isopropyl-β-D-thiogalactopyranoside (IPTG).
   5153..5741    -  rep_origin     ori: high-copy-number ColE1/pMB1/pBR322/pUC origin of replication
   5912..6772    -  CDS            AmpR: β-lactamase; bla; confers resistance to ampicillin, carbenicillin, and related antibiotics
   6773..6877    -  promoter       AmpR promoter: bla
   6972..7007    +  CDS            rop (fragment): Rop protein, which maintains plasmids at low copy number; rop
   7109..7208    +  misc_feature   bom (fragment): basis of mobility region from pBR322
   7214..7363    -  CDS            lacZα (fragment): LacZα fragment of β-galactosidase; lacZ fragment
   7363..7564    -  CDS            TcR (fragment): tetracycline efflux protein; tet; confers resistance to tetracycline
   7565..7663    +  CDS            env (fragment): murine leukemia virus gPr80 envelope polyprotein precursor; env; proteolytically cleaved into gp70SU and p15TM subunits
   7705..515     +  LTR            5' LTR (across the origin): 5' long terminal repeat from murine embryonic stem cell virus
>Addgene plasmid #238535 | pMSCV-RUNX1-4D | addgene full sequence | sequence record 476292 | Addgene NGS Result
TGAAAGACCCCACCTGTAGGTTTGGCAAGCTAGCTTAAGTAACGCCATTTTGCAAGGCATGGAAAATACA
TAACTGAGAATAGAGAAGTTCAGATCAAGGTTAGGAACAGAGAGACAGCAGAATATGGGCCAAACAGGAT
ATCTGTGGTAAGCAGTTCCTGCCCCGGCTCAGGGCCAAGAACAGATGGTCCCCAGATGCGGTCCCGCCCT
CAGCAGTTTCTAGAGAACCATCAGATGTTTCCAGGGTGCCCCAAGGACCTGAAATGACCCTGTGCCTTAT
TTGAACTAACCAATCAGTTCGCTTCTCGCTTCTGTTCGCGCGCTTCTGCTCCCCGAGCTCAATAAAAGAG
CCCACAACCCCTCACTCGGCGCGCCAGTCCTCCGATAGACTGCGTCGCCCGGGTACCCGTATTCCCAATA
AAGCCTCTTGCTGTTTGCATCCGAATCGTGGACTCGCTGATCCTTGGGAGGGTCTCCTCAGATTGATTGA
CTGCCCACCTCGGGGGTCTTTCATTTGGAGGTTCCACCGAGATTTGGAGACCCCTGCCCAGGGACCACCG
ACCCCCCCGCCGGGAGGTAAGCTGGCCAGCGGTCGTTTCGTGTCTGTCTCTGTCTTTGTGCGTGTTTGTG
CCGGCATCTAATGTTTGCGCCTGCGTCTGTACTAGTTAGCTAACTAGCTCTGTATCTGGCGGACCCGTGG
TGGAACTGACGAGTTCTGAACACCCGGCCGCAACCCTGGGAGACGTCCCAGGGACTTTGGGGGCCGTTTT
TGTGGCCCGACCTGAGGAAGGGAGTCGATGTGGAATCCGACCCCGTCAGGATATGTGGTTCTGGTAGGAG
ACGAGAACCTAAAACAGTTCCCGCCTCCGTCTGAATTTTTGCTTTCGGTTTGGAACCGAAGCCGCGCGTC
TTGTCTGCTGCAGCGCTGCAGCATCGTTCTGTGTTGTCTCTGTCTGACTGTGTTTCTGTATTTGTCTGAA
AATTAGGGCCAGACTGTTACCACTCCCTTAAGTTTGACCTTAGGTCACTGGAAAGATGTCGAGCGGATCG
CTCACAACCAGTCGGTAGATGTCAAGAAGAGACGTTGGGTTACCTTCTGCTCTGCAGAATGGCCAACCTT
TAACGTCGGATGGCCGCGAGACGGCACCTTTAACCGAGACCTCATCACCCAGGTTAAGATCAAGGTCTTT
TCACCTGGCCCGCATGGACACCCAGACCAGGTCCCCTACATCGTGACCTGGGAAGCCTTGGCTTTTGACC
CCCCTCCCTGGGTCAAGCCCTTTGTACACCCTAAGCCTCCGCCTCCTCTTCCTCCATCCGCCCCGTCTCT
CCCCCTTGAACCTCCTCGTTCGACCCCGCCTCGATCCTCCCTTTATCCAGCCCTCACTCCTTCTCTAGGC
GCCGGAATTAGATCATCACAAGTTTGTACAAAAAAGCAGGCTTCACCATGAGAGAATGCATACTTGGAAT
GAATCCTTCTAGAGACGTCCACGATGCCAGCACGAGCCGCCGCTTCACGCCGCCTTCCACCGCGCTGAGC
CCAGGCAAGATGAGCGAGGCGTTGCCGCTGGGCGCCCCGGACGCCGGCGCTGCCCTGGCCGGCAAGCTGA
GGAGCGGCGACCGCAGCATGGTGGAGGTGCTGGCCGACCACCCGGGCGAGCTGGTGCGCACCGACAGCCC
CAACTTCCTCTGCTCCGTGCTGCCTACGCACTGGCGCTGCAACAAGACCCTGCCCATCGCTTTCAAGGTG
GTGGCCCTAGGGGATGTTCCAGATGGCACTCTGGTCACTGTGATGGCTGGCAATGATGAAAACTACTCGG
CTGAGCTGAGAAATGCTACCGCAGCCATGAAGAACCAGGTTGCAAGATTTAATGACCTCAGGTTTGTCGG
TCGAAGTGGAAGAGGGAAAAGCTTCACTCTGACCATCACTGTCTTCACAAACCCACCGCAAGTCGCCACC
TACCACAGAGCCATCAAAATCACAGTGGATGGGCCCCGAGAACCTCGAAGACATCGGCAGAAACTAGATG
ATCGGACCAAGCCCGGGAGCTTGTCCTTTTCCGAGCGGCTCAGTGAACTGGAGCAGCTGCGGCGCACAGC
CATGAGGGTCAGCCCACACCACCCAGCCCCCACGCCCAACCCTCGTGCCTCCCTGAACCACTCCACTGCC
TTTAACCCTCAGCCTCAGAGTCAGATGCAGGATACAAGGCAGATCCAACCAGACCCACCGTGGTCCTACG
ATCAGTCCTACCAATACCTGGGATCCATTGCCGATCCTTCTGTGCACCCAGCAGATCCCATTGACCCTGG
ACGTGCCAGCGGCATGACAACCCTCTCCGCAGAACTTTCCAGTCGACTCTCAACGGCACCCGACCTGACA
GCGTTCAGCGACCCGCGCCAGTTCCCCGCGCTGCCCTCCATCTCCGACCCCCGCATGCACTATCCAGGCG
CCTTCACCTACTCCCCGACGCCGGTCACCTCGGGCATCGGCATCGGCATGTCGGCCATGGGCTCGGCCAC
GCGCTACCACACCTACCTGCCGCCGCCCTACCCCGGCTCGTCGCAAGCGCAGGGAGGCCCGTTCCAAGCC
AGCTCGCCCTCCTACCACCTGTACTACGGCGCCTCGGCCGGCTCCTACCAGTTCTCCATGGTGGGCGGCG
AGCGCTCGCCGCCGCGCATCCTGCCGCCCTGCACCAACGCCTCCACCGGCTCCGCGCTGCTCAACCCCAG
CCTCCCGAACCAGAGCGACGTGGTGGAGGCCGAGGGCAGCCACAGCAACTCCCCCACCAACATGGCGCCC
TCCGCGCGCCTGGAGGAGGCCGTGTGGAGGCCCTACTGAGACCCAGCTTTCTTGTACAAAGTGGTGATCG
CGTTCTACCGGGTAGGGGAGGCGCTTTTCCCAAGGCAGTCTGGAGCATGCGCTTTAGCAGCCCCGCTGGG
CACTTGGCGCTACACAAGTGGCCTCTGGCCTCGCACACATTCCACATCCACCGGTAGGCGCCAACCGGCT
CCGTTCTTTGGTGGCCCCTTCGCGCCACCTTCTACTCCTCCCCTAGTCAGGAAGTTCCCCCCCGCCCCGC
AGCTCGCGTCGTGCAGGACGTGACAAATGGAAGTAGCACGTCTCACTAGTCTCGTGCAGATGGACAGCAC
CGCTGAGCAATGGAAGCGGGTAGGCCTTTGGGGCAGCGGCCAATAGCAGCTTTGCTCCTTCGCTTTCTGG
GCTCAGAGGCTGGGAAGGGGTGGGTCCGGGGGCGGGCTCAGGGGCGGGCTCAGGGGCGGGGCGGGCGCCC
GAAGGTCCTCCGGAGGCCCGGCATTCTGCACGCTTCAAAAGCGCACGTCTGCCGCGCTGTTCTCCTCTTC
CTCATCTCCGGGCCTTTCGACCTGCAGCCCAAGCTTACCATGACCGAGTACAAGCCCACGGTGCGCCTCG
CCACCCGCGACGACGTCCCCAGGGCCGTACGCACCCTCGCCGCCGCGTTCGCCGACTACCCCGCCACGCG
CCACACCGTCGATCCGGACCGCCACATCGAGCGGGTCACCGAGCTGCAAGAACTCTTCCTCACGCGCGTC
GGGCTCGACATCGGCAAGGTGTGGGTCGCGGACGACGGCGCCGCGGTGGCGGTCTGGACCACGCCGGAGA
GCGTCGAAGCGGGGGCGGTGTTCGCCGAGATCGGCCCGCGCATGGCCGAGTTGAGCGGTTCCCGGCTGGC
CGCGCAGCAACAGATGGAAGGCCTCCTGGCGCCGCACCGGCCCAAGGAGCCCGCGTGGTTCCTGGCCACC
GTCGGCGTCTCGCCCGACCACCAGGGCAAGGGTCTGGGCAGCGCCGTCGTGCTCCCCGGAGTGGAGGCGG
CCGAGCGCGCCGGGGTGCCCGCCTTCCTGGAGACCTCCGCGCCCCGCAACCTCCCCTTCTACGAGCGGCT
CGGCTTCACCGTCACCGCCGACGTCGAGGTGCCCGAAGGACCGCGCACCTGGTGCATGACCCGCAAGCCC
GGTGCCTGACGCCCGCCCCACGACCCGCAGCGCCCGACCGAAAGGAGCGCACGACCCCATGCATCGATAA
AATAAAAGATTTTATTTAGTCTCCAGAAAAAGGGGGGAATGAAAGACCCCACCTGTAGGTTTGGCAAGCT
AGCTTAAGTAACGCCATTTTGCAAGGCATGGAAAATACATAACTGAGAATAGAGAAGTTCAGATCAAGGT
TAGGAACAGAGAGACAGCAGAATATGGGCCAAACAGGATATCTGTGGTAAGCAGTTCCTGCCCCGGCTCA
GGGCCAAGAACAGATGGTCCCCAGATGCGGTCCCGCCCTCAGCAGTTTCTAGAGAACCATCAGATGTTTC
CAGGGTGCCCCAAGGACCTGAAATGACCCTGTGCCTTATTTGAACTAACCAATCAGTTCGCTTCTCGCTT
CTGTTCGCGCGCTTCTGCTCCCCGAGCTCAATAAAAGAGCCCACAACCCCTCACTCGGCGCGCCAGTCCT
CCGATAGACTGCGTCGCCCGGGTACCCGTGTATCCAATAAACCCTCTTGCAGTTGCATCCGACTTGTGGT
CTCGCTGTTCCTTGGGAGGGTCTCCTCTGAGTGATTGACTACCCGTCAGCGGGGGTCTTTCATGGGTAAC
AGTTTCTTGAAGTTGGAGAACAACATTCTGAGGGTAGGAGTCGAATATTAAGTAATCCTGACTCAATTAG
CCACTGTTTTGAATCCACATACTCCAATACTCCTGAAATAGTTCATTATGGACAGCGCAGAAAGAGCTGG
GGAGAATTGTGAAATTGTTATCCGCTCACAATTCCACACAACATACGAGCCGGAAGCATAAAGTGTAAAG
CCTGGGGTGCCTAATGAGTGAGCTAACTCACATTAATTGCGTTGCGCTCACTGCCCGCTTTCCAGTCGGG
AAACCTGTCGTGCCAGCTGCATTAATGAATCGGCCAACGCGCGGGGAGAGGCGGTTTGCGTATTGGGCGC
TCTTCCGCTTCCTCGCTCACTGACTCGCTGCGCTCGGTCGTTCGGCTGCGGCGAGCGGTATCAGCTCACT
CAAAGGCGGTAATACGGTTATCCACAGAATCAGGGGATAACGCAGGAAAGAACATGTGAGCAAAAGGCCA
GCAAAAGGCCAGGAACCGTAAAAAGGCCGCGTTGCTGGCGTTTTTCCATAGGCTCCGCCCCCCTGACGAG
CATCACAAAAATCGACGCTCAAGTCAGAGGTGGCGAAACCCGACAGGACTATAAAGATACCAGGCGTTTC
CCCCTGGAAGCTCCCTCGTGCGCTCTCCTGTTCCGACCCTGCCGCTTACCGGATACCTGTCCGCCTTTCT
CCCTTCGGGAAGCGTGGCGCTTTCTCATAGCTCACGCTGTAGGTATCTCAGTTCGGTGTAGGTCGTTCGC
TCCAAGCTGGGCTGTGTGCACGAACCCCCCGTTCAGCCCGACCGCTGCGCCTTATCCGGTAACTATCGTC
TTGAGTCCAACCCGGTAAGACACGACTTATCGCCACTGGCAGCAGCCACTGGTAACAGGATTAGCAGAGC
GAGGTATGTAGGCGGTGCTACAGAGTTCTTGAAGTGGTGGCCTAACTACGGCTACACTAGAAGAACAGTA
TTTGGTATCTGCGCTCTGCTGAAGCCAGTTACCTTCGGAAAAAGAGTTGGTAGCTCTTGATCCGGCAAAC
AAACCACCGCTGGTAGCGGTGGTTTTTTTGTTTGCAAGCAGCAGATTACGCGCAGAAAAAAAGGATCTCA
AGAAGATCCTTTGATCTTTTCTACGGGGTCTGACGCTCAGTGGAACGAAAACTCACGTTAAGGGATTTTG
GTCATGAGATTATCAAAAAGGATCTTCACCTAGATCCTTTTAAATTAAAAATGAAGTTTTAAATCAATCT
AAAGTATATATGAGTAAACTTGGTCTGACAGTTACCAATGCTTAATCAGTGAGGCACCTATCTCAGCGAT
CTGTCTATTTCGTTCATCCATAGTTGCCTGACTCCCCGTCGTGTAGATAACTACGATACGGGAGGGCTTA
CCATCTGGCCCCAGTGCTGCAATGATACCGCGAGACCCACGCTCACCGGCTCCAGATTTATCAGCAATAA
ACCAGCCAGCCGGAAGGGCCGAGCGCAGAAGTGGTCCTGCAACTTTATCCGCCTCCATCCAGTCTATTAA
TTGTTGCCGGGAAGCTAGAGTAAGTAGTTCGCCAGTTAATAGTTTGCGCAACGTTGTTGCCATTGCTACA
GGCATCGTGGTGTCACGCTCGTCGTTTGGTATGGCTTCATTCAGCTCCGGTTCCCAACGATCAAGGCGAG
TTACATGATCCCCCATGTTGTGCAAAAAAGCGGTTAGCTCCTTCGGTCCTCCGATCGTTGTCAGAAGTAA
GTTGGCCGCAGTGTTATCACTCATGGTTATGGCAGCACTGCATAATTCTCTTACTGTCATGCCATCCGTA
AGATGCTTTTCTGTGACTGGTGAGTACTCAACCAAGTCATTCTGAGAATAGTGTATGCGGCGACCGAGTT
GCTCTTGCCCGGCGTCAATACGGGATAATACCGCGCCACATAGCAGAACTTTAAAAGTGCTCATCATTGG
AAAACGTTCTTCGGGGCGAAAACTCTCAAGGATCTTACCGCTGTTGAGATCCAGTTCGATGTAACCCACT
CGTGCACCCAACTGATCTTCAGCATCTTTTACTTTCACCAGCGTTTCTGGGTGAGCAAAAACAGGAAGGC
AAAATGCCGCAAAAAAGGGAATAAGGGCGACACGGAAATGTTGAATACTCATACTCTTCCTTTTTCAATA
TTATTGAAGCATTTATCAGGGTTATTGTCTCATGAGCGGATACATATTTGAATGTATTTAGAAAAATAAA
CAAATAGGGGTTCCGCGCACATTTCCCCGAAAAGTGCCACCTGACGTCTAAGAAACCATTATTATCATGA
CATTAACCTATAAAAATAGGCGTATCACGAGGCCCTTTCGTCTCGCGCGTTTCGGTGATGACGGTGAAAA
CCTCTGACACATGCAGCTCCCGGAGACGGTCACAGCTTGTCTGTAAGCGGATGCCGGGAGCAGACAAGCC
CGTCAGGGCGCGTCAGCGGGTGTTGGCGGGTGTCGGGGCTGGCTTAACTATGCGGCATCAGAGCAGATTG
TACTGAGAGTGCACCATATGCGGTGTGAAATACCGCACAGATGCGTAAGGAGAAAATACCGCATCAGGCG
CCATTCGCCATTCAGGCTGCGCAACTGTTGGGAAGGGCGATCGGTGCGGGCCTCTTCGCTATTACGCCAG
CTGGCGAAAGGGGGATGTGCTGCAAGGCGATTAAGTTGGGTAACGCCAGGGTTTTCCCAGTCACGACGTT
GTAAAACGACGGCGCAAGGAATGGTGCATGCAAGGAGATGGCGCCCAACAGTCCCCCGGCCACGGGGCCT
GCCACCATACCCACGCCGAAACAAGCGCTCATGAGCCCGAAGTGGCGAGCCCGATCTTCCCCATCGGTGA
TGTCGGCGATATAGGCGCCAGCAACCGCACCTGTGGCGCCGGTGATGCCGGCCACGATGCGTCCGGCGTA
GAGGCGATTAGTCCAATTTGTTAAAGACAGGATATCAGTGGTCCAGGCTCTAGTTTTGACTCAACAATAT
CACCAGCTGAAGCCTATAGAGTACGAGCCATAGATAAAATAAAAGATTTTATTTAGTCTCCAGAAAAAGG
GGGGAA
